LOCUS       Exported 1923 bp ds-DNA circular SYN 13-MAY-2021
DEFINITION  EMMA toolkit Assembly connector N-R.
ACCESSION   .
VERSION     .
KEYWORDS    YCe3761 HC_Kan_conn_N-R
SOURCE      synthetic DNA construct
  ORGANISM  synthetic DNA construct
REFERENCE   1 (bases 1 to 1923)
  AUTHORS   Martella A, Matjusaitis M, Auxillos J, Pollard SM, Cai Y
  TITLE     EMMA: An Extensible Mammalian Modular Assembly Toolkit for the Rapid
            Design and Production of Diverse Expression Vectors.
  JOURNAL   ACS Synth Biol. 2017 Apr 24. doi: 10.1021/acssynbio.7b00016.
  PUBMED    28418644
REFERENCE   2 (bases 1 to 1923)
  AUTHORS   .
  TITLE     Direct Submission
  JOURNAL   Exported May 13, 2021 from SnapGene Server 1.1.58
            http://www.snapgene.com
FEATURES             Location/Qualifiers
     source          1..1923
                     /organism="synthetic DNA construct"
                     /mol_type="other DNA"
     terminator      265..296
                     /label=tonB terminator
                     /note="bidirectional E. coli tonB-P14 transcription
                     terminator"
     promoter        297..399
                     /label=cat promoter
                     /note="promoter of the E. coli cat gene encoding
                     chloramphenicol acetyltransferase"
     CDS             400..1215
                     /codon_start=1
                     /gene="aph(3')-Ia"
                     /product="aminoglycoside phosphotransferase"
                     /label=KanR
                     /note="confers resistance to kanamycin in bacteria or G418
                     (Geneticin(R)) in eukaryotes"
                     /translation="MSHIQRETSCSRPRLNSNMDADLYGYKWARDNVGQSGATIYRLYG
                     KPDAPELFLKHGKGSVANDVTDEMVRLNWLTEFMPLPTIKHFIRTPDDAWLLTTAIPGK
                     TAFQVLEEYPDSGENIVDALAVFLRRLHSIPVCNCPFNGDRVFRLAQAQSRMNNGLVGA
                     SDFDDERNGWPVEQVWKEMHKLLPFSPDSVVTHGDFSLDNLIFDEGKLIGCIDVGRVGI
                     ADRYQDLAILWNCLGEFSPSLQKRLFQKYGIDNPDMNKLQFHLMLDEFF"
     primer_bind     complement(473..492)
                     /label=Kan-R
                     /note="Kanamycin resistance gene, reverse primer"
     terminator      1239..1266
                     /label=T7Te terminator
                     /note="phage T7 early transcription terminator"
     rep_origin      complement(1278..1865)
                     /direction=LEFT
                     /label=ori
                     /note="high-copy-number ColE1/pMB1/pBR322/pUC origin of
                     replication"
     primer_bind     complement(1358..1377)
                     /label=pBR322ori-F
                     /note="pBR322 origin, forward primer"
     terminator      1887..1916
                     /label=T3Te terminator
                     /note="phage T3 early transcription terminator"
ORIGIN
        1 tgattgcagt ccagttacgc tggagtctga ggctcgtcct gaatgatatc aagcttgaat
       61 tcgtttttaa cgcagccgtc tccctacgac ataatccacc atcaacatgc aagtccagtc
      121 aacaactttc cctcagacgt tagtggtaat cgaacctcaa cacctagccc agaacaagcc
      181 ggttgagacg aggccgttat gacgaattct ctagatatcg ctcaatactg accatttaaa
      241 tcatacctga cctccatagc agaaagtcaa aagcctccga ccggaggctt ttgacttgat
      301 cggcacgtaa gaggttccaa ctttcaccat aatgaaataa gatcactacc gggcgtattt
      361 tttgagttat cgagattttc aggagctaag gaagctaaaa tgagccatat tcaacgggaa
      421 acgtcttgct cgaggccgcg attaaattcc aacatggatg ctgatttata tgggtataaa
      481 tgggctcgcg ataatgtcgg gcaatcaggt gcgacaatct atcgattgta tgggaagccc
      541 gatgcgccag agttgtttct gaaacatggc aaaggtagcg ttgccaatga tgttacagat
      601 gagatggtca ggctaaactg gctgacggaa tttatgcctc ttccgaccat caagcatttt
      661 atccgtactc ctgatgatgc atggttactc accactgcga tcccagggaa aacagcattc
      721 caggtattag aagaatatcc tgattcaggt gaaaatattg ttgatgcgct ggcagtgttc
      781 ctgcgccggt tgcattcgat tcctgtttgt aattgtcctt ttaacggcga tcgcgtattt
      841 cgtctcgctc aggcgcaatc acgaatgaat aacggtttgg ttggtgcgag tgattttgat
      901 gacgagcgta atggctggcc tgttgaacaa gtctggaaag aaatgcataa gcttttgcca
      961 ttctcaccgg attcagtcgt cactcatggt gatttctcac ttgataacct tatttttgac
     1021 gaggggaaat taataggttg tattgatgtt ggacgagtcg gaatcgcaga ccgataccag
     1081 gatcttgcca tcctatggaa ctgcctcggt gagttttctc cttcattaca gaaacggctt
     1141 tttcaaaaat atggtattga taatcctgat atgaataaat tgcagtttca cttgatgctc
     1201 gatgagtttt tctaatgagg gcccaaatgt aatcacctgg ctcaccttcg ggtgggcctt
     1261 tctgcgttgc tggcgttttt ccataggctc cgcccccctg acgagcatca caaaaatcga
     1321 tgctcaagtc agaggtggcg aaacccgaca ggactataaa gataccaggc gtttccccct
     1381 ggaagctccc tcgtgcgctc tcctgttccg accctgccgc ttaccggata cctgtccgcc
     1441 tttctccctt cgggaagcgt ggcgctttct catagctcac gctgtaggta tctcagttcg
     1501 gtgtaggtcg ttcgctccaa gctgggctgt gtgcacgaac cccccgttca gcccgaccgc
     1561 tgcgccttat ccggtaacta tcgtcttgag tccaacccgg taagacacga cttatcgcca
     1621 ctggcagcag ccactggtaa caggattagc agagcgaggt atgtaggcgg tgctacagag
     1681 ttcttgaagt ggtggcctaa ctacggctac actagaagaa cagtatttgg tatctgcgct
     1741 ctgctgaagc cagttacctc ggaaaaagag ttggtagctc ttgatccggc aaacaaacca
     1801 ccgctggtag cggtggtttt tttgtttgca agcagcagat tacgcgcaga aaaaaaggat
     1861 ctcaagaaga tcctttgatt ttctaccgaa gaaaggccca cccgtgaagg tgagccagtg
     1921 agt
//
