>Addgene plasmid #100658 | YCe3761 HC_Kan_conn_N-R | addgene full sequence | sequence record 192772 | Addgene NGS Result
TGATTGCAGTCCAGTTACGCTGGAGTCTGAGGCTCGTCCTGAATGATATCAAGCTTGAATTCGTTTTTAA
CGCAGCCGTCTCCCTACGACATAATCCACCATCAACATGCAAGTCCAGTCAACAACTTTCCCTCAGACGT
TAGTGGTAATCGAACCTCAACACCTAGCCCAGAACAAGCCGGTTGAGACGAGGCCGTTTATGACGAATTC
TCTAGATATCGCTCAATACTGACCATTTAAATCATACCTGACCTCCATAGCAGAAAGTCAAAAGCCTCCG
ACCGGAGGCTTTTGACTTGATCGGCACGTAAGAGGTTCCAACTTTCACCATAATGAAATAAGATCACTAC
CGGGCGTATTTTTTGAGTTATCGAGATTTTCAGGAGCTAAGGAAGCTAAAATGAGCCATATTCAACGGGA
AACGTCTTGCTCGAGGCCGCGATTAAATTCCAACATGGATGCTGATTTATATGGGTATAAATGGGCTCGC
GATAATGTCGGGCAATCAGGTGCGACAATCTATCGATTGTATGGGAAGCCCGATGCGCCAGAGTTGTTTC
TGAAACATGGCAAAGGTAGCGTTGCCAATGATGTTACAGATGAGATGGTCAGGCTAAACTGGCTGACGGA
ATTTATGCCTCTTCCGACCATCAAGCATTTTATCCGTACTCCTGATGATGCATGGTTACTCACCACTGCG
ATCCCAGGGAAAACAGCATTCCAGGTATTAGAAGAATATCCTGATTCAGGTGAAAATATTGTTGATGCGC
TGGCAGTGTTCCTGCGCCGGTTGCATTCGATTCCTGTTTGTAATTGTCCTTTTAACGGCGATCGCGTATT
TCGTCTCGCTCAGGCGCAATCACGAATGAATAACGGTTTGGTTGGTGCGAGTGATTTTGATGACGAGCGT
AATGGCTGGCCTGTTGAACAAGTCTGGAAAGAAATGCATAAGCTTTTGCCATTCTCACCGGATTCAGTCG
TCACTCATGGTGATTTCTCACTTGATAACCTTATTTTTGACGAGGGGAAATTAATAGGTTGTATTGATGT
TGGACGAGTCGGAATCGCAGACCGATACCAGGATCTTGCCATCCTATGGAACTGCCTCGGTGAGTTTTCT
CCTTCATTACAGAAACGGCTTTTTCAAAAATATGGTATTGATAATCCTGATATGAATAAATTGCAGTTTC
ACTTGATGCTCGATGAGTTTTTCTGAGGGCCCAAATGTAATCACCTGGCTCACCTTCGGGTGGGCCTTTC
TGCGTTGCTGGCGTTTTTCCATAGGCTCCGCCCCCCTGACGAGCATCACAAAAATCGATGCTCAAGTCAG
AGGTGGCGAAACCCGACAGGACTATAAAGATACCAGGCGTTTCCCCCTGGAAGCTCCCTCGTGCGCTCTC
CTGTTCCGACCCTGCCGCTTACCGGATACCTGTCCGCCTTTCTCCCTTCGGGAAGCGTGGCGCTTTCTCA
TAGCTCACGCTGTAGGTATCTCAGTTCGGTGTAGGTCGTTCGCTCCAAGCTGGGCTGTGTGCACGAACCC
CCCGTTCAGCCCGACCGCTGCGCCTTATCCGGTAACTATCGTCTTGAGTCCAACCCGGTAAGACACGACT
TATCGCCACTGGCAGCAGCCACTGGTAACAGGATTAGCAGAGCGAGGTATGTAGGCGGTGCTACAGAGTT
CTTGAAGTGGTGGCCTAACTACGGCTACACTAGAAGAACAGTATTTGGTATCTGCGCTCTGCTGAAGCCA
GTTACCTCGGAAAAAGAGTTGGTAGCTCTTGATCCGGCAAACAAACCACCGCTGGTAGCGGTGGTTTTTT
TGTTTGCAAGCAGCAGATTACGCGCAGAAAAAAAGGATCTCAAGAAGATCCTTTGATTTTCTACCGAAGA
AAGGCCCACCCGTGAAGGTGAGCCAGTGAGT
Features (pLannotate 1.2.2; 6 found; start..end, strand, type, name):
    266..297     +  terminator     tonB terminator: bidirectional E. coli tonB-P14 transcription terminator
    298..400     +  promoter       cat promoter: promoter of the E. coli cat gene encoding chloramphenicol acetyltransferase
    401..1214    +  CDS            KanR (fragment): aminoglycoside phosphotransferase; aph(3')-Ia; confers resistance to kanamycin in bacteria or G418 (Geneticin®) in eukaryotes
   1237..1264    +  terminator     T7Te terminator: phage T7 early transcription terminator
   1276..1863    -  rep_origin     ori: high-copy-number ColE1/pMB1/pBR322/pUC origin of replication
   1885..1914    -  terminator     T3Te terminator: phage T3 early transcription terminator
