[The description below was written by a language model from this plasmid's Addgene catalogue record, the feature table of its GenBank file and pLannotate feature annotations shown in this document.]
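Description:
YCe3761 HC_Kan_conn_N-R is a small (about 1.9 kb) synthetic-biology part plasmid from the EMMA (Extensible Mammalian Modular Assembly) toolkit, built in the pSMART HC_Kan cloning backbone. It is maintained in E. coli through a high-copy ColE1/pUC-type origin of replication and selected with kanamycin. Resistance comes from the aph(3')-Ia aminoglycoside phosphotransferase gene, which is annotated as being driven by the cat promoter. The backbone also carries three transcription terminators: the bidirectional tonB terminator and the phage T7 and T3 early terminators. These flank the resistance cassette, the origin and the cloning region, an arrangement that insulates the insert from read-through transcription from the vector and protects the vector from transcription out of the insert.

The payload is the "N-R" assembly connector, a synthetic DNA element that the depositor describes as having no biological function. It acts purely as a bridge in the EMMA platform, joining parts placed at positions 13 and 18 of the assembly scheme. This lets an expression vector be assembled when the intervening positions are left unoccupied. The connector is not annotated in either feature table. It presumably lies in the unannotated stretch outside the backbone elements, roughly the first 260 bp of the record, but its exact boundaries, flanking cloning sites and overhangs are not stated. The two sequence records agree on the backbone features and differ by only a couple of nucleotides in length, and the sequencing-derived annotation lists KanR as a fragment. There are no mammalian promoters, reporters or coding sequences, so the plasmid serves only as a source of the connector for modular assembly of mammalian expression vectors.
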