Addgene plasmid #100658: YCe3761 HC_Kan_conn_N-R
Purpose: EMMA toolkit Assembly connector N-R
Depositing lab: Yizhi Cai. Depositing organization: University of Edinburgh. Publication: EMMA: An Extensible Mammalian Modular Assembly Toolkit for the Rapid Design and Production of Diverse Expression Vectors. Martella A, Matjusaitis M, Auxillos J, Pollard SM, Cai Y. ACS Synth Biol. 2017 Apr 24. doi: 10.1021/acssynbio.7b00016. PubMed 28418644.
Backbone
  Vector backbone: pSMART HC_Kan
  Vector type: Synthetic Biology
Growth in bacteria
  Bacterial resistance: Kanamycin, 50 μg/mL
  Growth temperature: 37°C
  Growth strain: DH5alpha
  Copy number: High Copy
Gene/Insert
  Gene/Insert name: EMMA toolkit Assembly connector N-R
  Species: Synthetic
  Cloning method: Restriction Enzyme; 5′ cloning site Unknown (unknown if destroyed); 3′ cloning site Unknown (unknown if destroyed)
Terms and licenses: Academic/Nonprofit Terms; Industry Terms: Not Available to Industry
Depositor comments: DNA element with no function. It is used as a bridge to connect parts placed in position 13 and 18 of EMMA platform.
How to cite: YCe3761 HC_Kan_conn_N-R was a gift from Yizhi Cai (Addgene plasmid # 100658 ; http://n2t.net/addgene:100658 ; RRID:Addgene_100658)
